Addgene plasmid #173391: RVD-pT8
Purpose: One-step assembly of custom RVD arrays to construct DdCBE, TALE, etc.
Depositing lab: Bin Shen. Depositing organization: Nanjing Medical University. Publication: Precision modeling of mitochondrial diseases in zebrafish via DdCBE-mediated mtDNA base editing. Guo J, Zhang X, Chen X, Sun H, Dai Y, Wang J, Qian X, Tan L, Lou X, Shen B. Cell Discov. 2021 Sep 3;7(1):78. doi: 10.1038/s41421-021-00307-9. PubMed 34480028.
Backbone
  Vector backbone: TetR T vector
  Vector type: Unspecified
Growth in bacteria
  Bacterial resistance: Tetracycline, 10 μg/mL
  Growth temperature: 37°C
  Growth strain: DH5alpha
  Copy number: High Copy
Gene/Insert
  Gene/Insert name: NG monomer RVD at Position8
  Species: Synthetic
  Mutation: no
  Cloning method: Restriction Enzyme; 5′ cloning site Unknown (unknown if destroyed)
Terms and licenses: Academic/Nonprofit Terms; Industry Terms: Not Available to Industry
Depositor comments: RVD is inserted into TA site of TetR T vector
How to cite: RVD-pT8 was a gift from Bin Shen (Addgene plasmid # 173391 ; http://n2t.net/addgene:173391 ; RRID:Addgene_173391)
