[The description below was written by a language model from this plasmid's Addgene catalogue record and pLannotate feature annotations shown in this document.]
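Description:
RVD-pT8 is a small (about 2.5 kb) bacterial cloning plasmid that serves as one module in a library for one-step assembly of custom TALE repeat arrays. It is built on a "TetR T vector" backbone, a TA-cloning vector. According to the depositor's comments, the insert was placed into the vector's TA site. The insert is a synthetic single TALE repeat monomer carrying the NG repeat-variable diresidue (RVD), designated for position 8 of an array. In the standard TALE code, NG repeats recognise thymine, which fits the "T8" in the plasmid name. The record gives no flanking restriction sites or overhangs, so how the monomer is released and ordered during assembly is not stated.

The plasmid is maintained in E. coli through a high-copy ColE1/pUC-type origin and is selected with tetracycline. Resistance comes from the TcR efflux protein gene, which is driven by its native tet promoter. The automated annotation also picks up a T7 promoter, a very short fragment of an RSF origin and a short fragment of a kanamycin resistance gene. The two fragments are most likely non-functional remnants of vector construction. The RVD monomer is not annotated in the feature table; it presumably lies in the unannotated stretch between the T7 promoter and the origin, though the table does not confirm this.

The construct has no expression function of its own. It is a donor part, combined with monomers for other positions to build DNA-binding arrays for TALE-based tools. These include DdCBEs, the TALE-guided cytosine base editors used for mitochondrial DNA editing, which the associated work applied to modelling mitochondrial disease in zebrafish.
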