Features (pLannotate 1.2.2; 6 found; start..end, strand, type, name):
    348..387     -  rep_origin     RSF ori (fragment): Plasmids containing the RSF 1030 origin of replication can be propagated in E. coli cells that contain additional plasmids with compatible origins.
    403..431     +  promoter       tet promoter: E. coli promoter for tetracycline efflux protein gene
    479..1669    +  CDS            TcR: tetracycline efflux protein; tet; confers resistance to tetracycline
   1767..1841    +  CDS            KanR (fragment): aminoglycoside phosphotransferase; aphA-3; confers resistance to kanamycin
   1844..1862    -  promoter       T7 promoter: promoter for bacteriophage T7 RNA polymerase
   2186..276     +  rep_origin     ori (across the origin): high-copy-number ColE1/pMB1/pBR322/pUC origin of replication
>Addgene plasmid #173391 | RVD-pT8 | addgene full sequence | sequence record 361492 | Addgene NGS Result
GGCTGAACGGGGGGTTCGTGCACACAGCCCAGCTTGGAGCGAACGACCTACACCGAACTGAGATACCTAC
AGCGTGAGCTATGAGAAAGCGCCACGCTTCCCGAAGGGAGAAAGGCGGACAGGTATCCGGTAAGCGGCAG
GGTCGGAACAGGAGAGCGCACGAGGGAGCTTCCAGGGGGAAACGCCTGGTATCTTTATAGTCCTGTCGGG
TTTCGCCACCTCTGACTTGAGCGTCGATTTTTGTGATGCTCGTCAGGGGGGCGGAGCCTATGGAAAAACG
CCAGCAACGCGGCCTTTTTACGGTTCCTGGCCTTTTGCTGGCCTTTTGCTCACATGTTCTTTCCTGCGTT
ATCCACAGAATCAGGGGATAACGCAGGAAAGAACATGAATTAATTCTCATGTTTGACAGCTTATCATCGA
TTAGCTTTAATGCGGTAGTTTATCACAGTTAAATTGCTAACGCAGTCAGGCACCGTGTATGAAATCTAAC
AATGCGCTCATCGTCATCCTCGGCACCGTCACCCTGGATGCTGTAGGCATAGGCTTGGTTATGCCGGTAC
TGCCGGGCCTCTTGCGGGATATCGTCCATTCCGACAGCATCGCCAGTCACTATGGCGTGCTGCTAGCGCT
ATATGCGTTGATGCAATTTCTATGCGCACCCGTTCTCGGAGCACTGTCCGACCGCTTTGGCCGCCGCCCA
GTCCTGCTCGCTTCGCTACTTGGAGCCACTATCGACTACGCGATCATGGCGACCACACCCGTCCTGTGGA
TTCTCTACGCCGGACGCATCGTGGCCGGCATCACCGGCGCCACAGGTGCGGTTGCTGGCGCCTATATCGC
CGACATCACCGATGGGGAAGATCGGGCTCGCCACTTCGGGCTCATGAGCGCTTGTTTCGGCGTGGGTATG
GTGGCAGGCCCCGTGGCCGGGGGACTGTTGGGCGCCATCTCCTTACATGCACCATTCCTTGCGGCGGCGG
TGCTCAACGGCCTCAACCTACTACTGGGCTGCTTCCTAATGCAGGAGTCGCATAAGGGAGAGCGCCGACC
CATGCCCTTGAGAGCCTTCAACCCAGTCAGCTCCTTCCGGTGGGCGCGGGGCATGACTATCGTCGCCGCA
CTTATGACTGTCTTCTTTATCATGCAACTCGTAGGACAGGTGCCGGCAGCGCTCTGGGTCATTTTCGGCG
AGGACCGCTTTCGCTGGAGCGCGACGATGATCGGCCTGTCGCTTGCGGTATTCGGAATCTTGCACGCCCT
CGCTCAAGCCTTCGTCACTGGTCCCGCCACCAAACGTTTCGGCGAGAAGCAGGCCATTATCGCCGGCATG
GCGGCCGACGCGCTGGGCTACGTCTTGCTGGCGTTCGCGACGCGAGGCTGGATGGCCTTCCCCATTATGA
TTCTTCTCGCTTCCGGCGGCATCGGGATGCCCGCGTTGCAGGCCATGCTGTCCAGGCAGGTAGATGACGA
CCATCAGGGACAGCTTCAAGGATCGCTCGCGGCTCTTACCAGCCTAACTTCGATCATTGGACCGCTGATC
GTCACGGCGATTTATGCCGCCTCGGCGAGCACATGGAACGGGTTGGCATGGATTGTAGGCGCCGCCCTAT
ACCTTGTCTGCCTCCCCGCGTTGCGTCGCGGTGCATGGAGCCGGGCCACCTCGACCTGAATGGAAGCCGG
CGGCACCTCGCTAACGGATTCACCACTCCAAGAATTGGAGCCAATCAATTCTTGCGGAGAACTGTGAATG
CGCAAACCAACCCTTGATCGGGGAAGAACAGTATGTCGAGCTATTTTTTGACTTACTGGGGATCAAGCCT
GATTGGGAGAAAATAAAATATCCCCTATAGTGAGTCGTATTACATGGTCATAGCTGTTTCCTGGCAGCTC
TGGCCCGTGTCTCAAAATCTCTGATGTTACATTGCACAAGATAAAAATATATCATCATGCCTCCTCTAGA
CCAAAGCTGGTCTCGAAGTAATGGGGGTGGCAAACAGGCTCTTGAGACTGTTCAGCGCCTTCTACCAGTT
CTCTGTCAAGCCCACGGCCTGACGCCCGAGCAAGTTGTAGCGATTGCTTCCTGAGACCATATCTGGTCGA
GCCACCCATGACCAAAATCCCTTAACGTGAGTTACGCGTCGTTCCACTGAGCGTCAGACCCCGTAGAAAA
GATCAAAGGATCTTCTTGAGATCCTTTTTTTCTGCGCGTAATCTGCTGCTTGCAAACAAAAAAACCACCG
CTACCAGCGGTGGTTTGTTTGCCGGATCAAGAGCTACCAACTCTTTTTCCGAAGGTAACTGGCTTCAGCA
GAGCGCAGATACCAAATACTGTTCTTCTAGTGTAGCCGTAGTTAGGCCACCACTTCAAGAACTCTGTAGC
ACCGCCTACATACCTCGCTCTGCTAATCCTGTTACCAGTGGCTGCTGCCAGTGGCGATAAGTCGTGTCTT
ACCGGGTTGGACTCAAGACGATAGTTACCGGATAAGGCGCAGCGGTCG
