>Addgene plasmid #173391 | RVD-pT8 | depositor partial sequence | sequence record 336346 | RVD flanked by two Bsa I sites
GGTCTCGAAGTAATGGGGGTGGCAAACAGGCTCTTGAGACTGTTCAGCGCCTTCTACCAGTTCTCTGTCA
AGCCCACGGCCTGACGCCCGAGCAAGTTGTAGCGATTGCTTCCTGAGACC
